>Addgene plasmid #72346 | pHLmMBP-6 | depositor full sequence | sequence record 133754 | pHLmMBP-6 sequence 5751 bps
GTCGACATTGATTATTGACTAGTTATTAATAGTAATCAATTACGGGGTCATTAGTTCATAGCCCATATAT
GGAGTTCCGCGTTACATAACTTACGGTAAATGGCCCGCCTGGCTGACCGCCCAACGACCCCCGCCCATTG
ACGTCAATAATGACGTATGTTCCCATAGTAACGCCAATAGGGACTTTCCATTGACGTCAATGGGTGGACT
ATTTACGGTAAACTGCCCACTTGGCAGTACATCAAGTGTATCATATGCCAAGTACGCCCCCTATTGACGT
CAATGACGGTAAATGGCCCGCCTGGCATTATGCCCAGTACATGACCTTATGGGACTTTCCTACTTGGCAG
TACATCTACGTATTAGTCATCGCTATTACCATGGGTCGAGGTGAGCCCCACGTTCTGCTTCACTCTCCCC
ATCTCCCCCCCCTCCCCACCCCCAATTTTGTATTTATTTATTTTTTAATTATTTTGTGCAGCGATGGGGG
CGGGGGGGGGGGGGGCGCGCGCCAGGCGGGGCGGGGCGGGGCGAGGGGCGGGGCGGGGCGAGGCGGAGAG
GTGCGGCGGCAGCCAATCAGAGCGGCGCGCTCCGAAAGTTTCCTTTTATGGCGAGGCGGCGGCGGCGGCG
GCCCTATAAAAAGCGAAGCGCGCGGCGGGCGGGAGTCGCTGCGTTGCCTTCGCCCCGTGCCCCGCTCCGC
GCCGCCTCGCGCCGCCCGCCCCGGCTCTGACTGACCGCGTTACTCCCACAGGTGAGCGGGCGGGACGGCC
CTTCTCCTCCGGGCTGTAATTAGCGCTTGGTTTAATGACGGCTCGTTTCTTTTCTGTGGCTGCGTGAAAG
CCTTAAAGGGCTCCGGGAGGGCCCTTTGTGCGGGGGGGAGCGGCTCGGGGGGTGCGTGCGTGTGTGTGTG
CGTGGGGAGCGCCGCGTGCGGCCCGCGCTGCCCGGCGGCTGTGAGCGCTGCGGGCGCGGCGCGGGGCTTT
GTGCGCTCCGCGTGTGCGCGAGGGGAGCGCGGCCGGGGGCGGTGCCCCGCGGTGCGGGGGGGCTGCGAGG
GGAACAAAGGCTGCGTGCGGGGTGTGTGCGTGGGGGGGTGAGCAGGGGGTGTGGGCGCGGCGGTCGGGCT
GTAACCCCCCCCTGCACCCCCCTCCCCGAGTTGCTGAGCACGGCCCGGCTTCGGGTGCGGGGCTCCGTGC
GGGGCGTGGCGCGGGGCTCGCCGTGCCGGGCGGGGGGTGGCGGCAGGTGGGGGTGCCGGGCGGGGCGGGG
CCGCCTCGGGCCGGGGAGGGCTCGGGGGAGGGGCGCGGCGGCCCCGGAGCGCCGGCGGCTGTCGAGGCGC
GGCGAGCCGCAGCCATTGCCTTTTATGGTAATCGTGCGAGAGGGCGCAGGGACTTCCTTTGTCCCAAATC
TGGCGGAGCCGAAATCTGGGAGGCGCCGCCGCACCCCCTCTAGCGGGCGCGGGCGAAGCGGTGCGGCGCC
GGCAGGAAGGAAATGGGCGGGGAGGGCCTTCGTGCGTCGCCGCGCCGCCGTCCCCTTCTCCATCTCCAGC
CTCGGGGCTGCCGCAGGGGGACGGCTGCCTTCGGGGGGGACGGGGCAGGGCGGGGTTCGGCTTCTGGCGT
GTGACCGGCGGCTCTAGAGCCTCTGCTAACCATGTTCATGCCTTCTTCTTTTTCCTACAGCTCCTGGGCA
ACGTGCTGGTTGTTGTGCTGTCTCATCATTTTGGCAAAGAATTGCGGCCGTCTCAGGCCGAATTCGCCAC
CATGAAAACTGAAGAAGGTAAACTGGTAATCTGGATTAACGGCGATAAAGGCTATAACGGTCTCGCTGAA
GTCGGTAAGAAATTCGAGAAAGATACCGGAATTAAAGTCACCGTTGAGCATCCCGATAAACTGGAAGAGA
AATTCCCACAGGTTGCGGCAACTGGCGATGGCCCTGACATTATCTTCTGGGCACACGACCGCTTTGGTGG
CTACGCTCAATCTGGCCTGTTGGCTGAAATCACCCCGGCCGCAGCGTTCCAGGACAAGCTGTATCCGTTT
ACCTGGGATGCCGTGCGCTACAACGGCAAGCTGATTGCTTACCCGATCGCTGTTGAAGCGTTGTCCCTGA
TTTATAACAAGGATCTGCTGCCGAACCCGCCAAAAACCTGGGAAGAGATCCCGGCGCTGGATAAAGAACT
GAAAGCGAAAGGTAAGAGCGCGCTGATGTTCAACCTGCAAGAACCGTACTTCACCTGGCCGCTGATTGCT
GCTGACGGGGGTTATGCGTTCAAGTATGCAGCCGGAAAGTACGACATTAAAGACGTGGGCGTGGATAACG
CTGGCGCGAAAGCGGGTCTGACCTTCCTGGTTGACCTGATTAAAAACAAACACATGAATGCAGACACCGA
TTACTCCATCGCAGAACATGCCTTTAATCATGGCGAAACAGCGATGACCATCAACGGCCCGTGGGCATGG
TCCAACATCGACACCAGCGCAGTGAATTATGGTGTAACGGTGCTGCCGACCTTCAAGGGTCAACCATCCA
AACCGTTCGTTGGCGTGCTGAGCGCAGGTATTAACGCCGCCAGTCCGAACAAAGAGCTGGCAAAAGAGTT
CCTCGAAAACTACCTGCTGACTGATGAAGGTCTGGAAGCGGTTAATAAAGACAAACCGCTGGGTGCCGTA
GCGCTGAAGTCTTACGAGGAAGAGTTGGTGAAAGATCCACGTGTTGCCGCCACAATGGAAAACGCCCAGA
AAGGTGAAATCATGCCCAACATCCCGCAGATGTCCGCTTTCTGGTATGCCGTGCGCACTGCGGTGATTAA
CGCCGCCAGCGGTCGTCAGACTGTCGATGCAGCCCTGGCAGCCGCGCAGACTAATGCGGCCGCCGCGAGC
TCGGCTAGCCTCGAGCACCATCACCATCACCATTGATAAACGCGTTTAATTAACCCCGGGTGGAGCCACC
CCCAGTTCGAGAAGTGATAAGATGATCAAGGATATCCCTACGACGTGCCCGACTACGCCTGATAATCTAG
AACTAGTATCGCGATAATTCACTCCTCAGGTGCAGGCTGCCTATCAGAAGGTGGTGGCTGGTGTGGCCAA
TGCCCTGGCTCACAAATACCACTGAGATCTTTTTCCCTCTGCCAAAAATTATGGGGACATCATGAAGCCC
CTTGAGCATCTGACTTCTGGCTAATAAAGGAAATTTATTTTCATTGCAATAGTGTGTTGGAATTTTTTGT
GTCTCTCACTCGGAAGGACATATGGGAGGGCAAATCATTTAAAACATCAGAATGAGTATTTGGTTTAGAG
TTTGGCAACATATGCCATATGCTGGCTGCCATGAACAAAGGTGGCTATAAAGAGGTCATCAGTATATGAA
ACAGCCCCCTGCTGTCCATTCCTTATTCCATAGAAAAGCCTTGACTTGAGGTTAGATTTTTTTTATATTT
TGTTTTGTGTTATTTTTTTCTTTAACATCCCTAAAATTTTCCTTACATGTTTTACTAGCCAGATTTTTCC
TCCTCTCCTGACTACTCCCAGTCATAGCTGTCCCTCTTCTCTTATGAAGATCCCTCGACCTGCAGCCCAA
GCTTGGCGTAATCATGGTCATAGCTGTTTCCTGTGTGAAATTGTTATCCGCTCACAATTCCACACAACAT
ACGAGCCGGAAGCATAAAGTGTAAAGCCTGGGGTGCCTAATGAGTGAGCTAACTCACATTAATTGCGTTG
CGCTCACTGCCCGCTTTCCAGTCGGGAAACCTGTCGTGCCAGCGGATCGATCCGCTGCATTAATGAATCG
GCCAACGCGCGGGGAGAGGCGGTTTGCGTATTGGGCGCTCTTCCGCTTCCTCGCTCACTGACTCGCTGCG
CTCGGTCGTTCGGCTGCGGCGAGCGGTATCAGCTCACTCAAAGGCGGTAATACGGTTATCCACAGAATCA
GGGGATAACGCAGGAAAGAACATGTGAGCAAAAGGCCAGCAAAAGGCCAGGAACCGTAAAAAGGCCGCGT
TGCTGGCGTTTTTCCATAGGCTCCGCCCCCCTGACGAGCATCACAAAAATCGACGCTCAAGTCAGAGGTG
GCGAAACCCGACAGGACTATAAAGATACCAGGCGTTTCCCCCTGGAAGCTCCCTCGTGCGCTCTCCTGTT
CCGACCCTGCCGCTTACCGGATACCTGTCCGCCTTTCTCCCTTCGGGAAGCGTGGCGCTTTCTCAATGCT
CACGCTGTAGGTATCTCAGTTCGGTGTAGGTCGTTCGCTCCAAGCTGGGCTGTGTGCACGAACCCCCCGT
TCAGCCCGACCGCTGCGCCTTATCCGGTAACTATCGTCTTGAGTCCAACCCGGTAAGACACGACTTATCG
CCACTGGCAGCAGCCACTGGTAACAGGATTAGCAGAGCGAGGTATGTAGGCGGTGCTACAGAGTTCTTGA
AGTGGTGGCCTAACTACGGCTACACTAGAAGGACAGTATTTGGTATCTGCGCTCTGCTGAAGCCAGTTAC
CTTCGGAAAAAGAGTTGGTAGCTCTTGATCCGGCAAACAAACCACCGCTGGTAGCGGTGGTTTTTTTGTT
TGCAAGCAGCAGATTACGCGCAGAAAAAAAGGATCTCAAGAAGATCCTTTGATCTTTTCTACGGGGTCTG
ACGCTCAGTGGAACGAAAACTCACGTTAAGGGATTTTGGTCATGAGATTATCAAAAAGGATCTTCACCTA
GATCCTTTTAAATTAAAAATGAAGTTTTAAATCAATCTAAAGTATATATGAGTAAACTTGGTCTGACAGT
TACCAATGCTTAATCAGTGAGGCACCTATCTCAGCGATCTGTCTATTTCGTTCATCCATAGTTGCCTGAC
TCCCCGTCGTGTAGATAACTACGATACGGGAGGGCTTACCATCTGGCCCCAGTGCTGCAATGATACCGCG
AGACCCACGCTCACCGGCTCCAGATTTATCAGCAATAAACCAGCCAGCCGGAAGGGCCGAGCGCAGAAGT
GGTCCTGCAACTTTATCCGCCTCCATCCAGTCTATTAATTGTTGCCGGGAAGCTAGAGTAAGTAGTTCGC
CAGTTAATAGTTTGCGCAACGTTGTTGCCATTGCTACAGGCATCGTGGTGTCACGCTCGTCGTTTGGTAT
GGCTTCATTCAGCTCCGGTTCCCAACGATCAAGGCGAGTTACATGATCCCCCATGTTGTGCAAAAAAGCG
GTTAGCTCCTTCGGTCCTCCGATCGTTGTCAGAAGTAAGTTGGCCGCAGTGTTATCACTCATGGTTATGG
CAGCACTGCATAATTCTCTTACTGTCATGCCATCCGTAAGATGCTTTTCTGTGACTGGTGAGTACTCAAC
CAAGTCATTCTGAGAATAGTGTATGCGGCGACCGAGTTGCTCTTGCCCGGCGTCAATACGGGATAATACC
GCGCCACATAGCAGAACTTTAAAAGTGCTCATCATTGGAAAACGTTCTTCGGGGCGAAAACTCTCAAGGA
TCTTACCGCTGTTGAGATCCAGTTCGATGTAACCCACTCGTGCACCCAACTGATCTTCAGCATCTTTTAC
TTTCACCAGCGTTTCTGGGTGAGCAAAAACAGGAAGGCAAAATGCCGCAAAAAAGGGAATAAGGGCGACA
CGGAAATGTTGAATACTCATACTCTTCCTTTTTCAATATTATTGAAGCATTTATCAGGGTTATTGTCTCA
TGAGCGGATACATATTTGAATGTATTTAGAAAAATAAACAAATAGGGGTTCCGCGCACATTTCCCCGAAA
AGTGCCACCTG
Features (pLannotate 1.2.2; 17 found; start..end, strand, type, name):
      4..383     +  enhancer       CMV enhancer: human cytomegalovirus immediate early enhancer
    386..661     +  promoter       chicken β-actin promoter: No description available
    662..1670    +  intron         chimeric intron: chimera between introns from chicken β-actin and rabbit β-globin
   1668..1745    +  CDS            HBBC_AMMLE (fragment): Experimental evidence at protein level: Swiss-Prot protein existence level 1. Involved in oxygen transport from the lung to the various peripheral tissues. From Ammotragus lervia (Barbary sheep) (Antilope lervia).
   1752..2852    +  CDS            MBP: maltose binding protein from E. coli; malE (mutated); This version of the gene does not encode a signal sequence, so MBP will remain in the cytosol.
   2886..2903    +  CDS            6xHis: 6xHis affinity tag
   2930..2953    +  CDS            Twin-Strep-tag (fragment): two Strep-Tag®II moieties connected by a linker for enhanced binding to Strep-Tactin®, an engineered form of streptavidin (Schmidt et al., 2013)
   2973..2989    +  CDS            3xHA (fragment): three tandem HA epitope tags
   3028..3102    +  CDS            HBB (fragment): HBB_PONPY - Experimental evidence at transcript level: Swiss-Prot protein existence level 2. Involved in oxygen transport from the lung to the various peripheral tissues. From Pongo pygmaeus (Bornean orangutan).
   3173..3228    +  polyA_signal   β-globin poly(A) signal: rabbit β-globin polyadenylation signal (Gil and Proudfoot, 1987)
   3611..3627    -  protein_bind   lac operator: The lac repressor binds to the lac operator to inhibit transcription in E. coli. This inhibition can be relieved by adding lactose or isopropyl-β-D-thiogalactopyranoside (IPTG). lac repressor encoded by lacI
   3635..3665    -  promoter       lac promoter: promoter for the E. coli lac operon
   3680..3701    -  protein_bind   CAP binding site: CAP binding activates transcription in the presence of cAMP. E. coli catabolite activator protein
   3717..3818    -  CDS            lacI (fragment): LACI_ECOLI - Experimental evidence at protein level: Swiss-Prot protein existence level 1. Repressor of the lactose operon. Binds allolactose as an inducer. From Escherichia coli (strain K12).
   4001..4589    -  rep_origin     ori: high-copy-number ColE1/pMB1/pBR322/pUC origin of replication
   4760..5620    -  CDS            AmpR: β-lactamase; bla; confers resistance to ampicillin, carbenicillin, and related antibiotics
   5621..5725    -  promoter       AmpR promoter: bla
