[The description below was written by a language model from this plasmid's Addgene catalogue record and pLannotate feature annotations shown in this document.]
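Description:
pHLmMBP-6 is a 5,751 bp empty-backbone mammalian expression vector, partly derived from the pHLsec transient expression plasmid. It is designed to produce proteins of interest in the cytoplasm as fusions to a mutated E. coli maltose-binding protein (mMBP). In bacteria it is maintained as a high-copy plasmid through a ColE1/pUC-type origin and selected with ampicillin via a β-lactamase gene under its own promoter. A short stretch of lac promoter, operator, CAP site and a lacI fragment downstream of the expression cassette appears to be a cloning-vector remnant with no stated role.

The expression cassette uses a CAG-style arrangement. The CMV immediate-early enhancer and chicken β-actin promoter are followed by a chimeric chicken β-actin/rabbit β-globin intron, which gives strong transcription in mammalian cells. The transcript ends at a rabbit β-globin polyadenylation signal. The short "haemoglobin" fragments annotated on either side of the coding region most likely reflect β-globin-derived sequence flanking the intron and poly(A) region rather than intended coding parts.

The annotated MBP open reading frame lacks a signal sequence, consistent with the cytoplasmic localisation given in the catalogue entry. It is followed in order by a 6xHis tag, a single Strep-tag II (detected as a Twin-Strep fragment) and an HA epitope (detected as a 3xHA fragment). A target gene is inserted by restriction cloning between mMBP and these C-terminal tags, though the record does not list the cloning sites. The resulting fusion carries handles for affinity purification and immunodetection. The associated publication concerns mammalian expression and crystallography of MBP-fused human proteins. The depositor notes that QuikChange-style mutagenesis works poorly on this plasmid family.
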