Addgene plasmid #72346: pHLmMBP-6
Purpose: (Empty Backbone) Mammalian expression of cytoplasmic mMBP-fused proteins with C-terminal 6His-tag/Strep-tag II/HA-tag
Depositing lab: Luca Jovine. Depositing organization: Karolinska Institutet. Publication: Easy mammalian expression and crystallography of maltose-binding protein-fused human proteins. Bokhove M, Sadat Al Hosseini H, Saito T, Dioguardi E, Gegenschatz-Schmid K, Nishimura K, Raj I, de Sanctis D, Han L, Jovine L. J Struct Biol. 2016 Feb 3. 194:1-7. pii: S1047-8477(16)30015-6. doi: 10.1016/j.jsb.2016.01.016. PubMed 26850170.
Backbone
  Vector backbone: pHLmMBP-6
  Backbone size (bp): 5751
  Vector type: Mammalian Expression
  Promoter: CMV enhancer + chicken beta-actin promoter
  Tag / fusion protein: mMBP (N terminal on backbone); 6His-tag (C terminal on backbone); Strep-tag II (C terminal on backbone); HA-tag (C terminal on backbone)
Growth in bacteria
  Bacterial resistance: Ampicillin, 100 μg/mL
  Growth temperature: 37°C
  Growth strain: DH5alpha
  Copy number: High Copy
Gene/Insert
  Cloning method: Restriction Enzyme
  Sequencing primers: 5′ AAGGTGAAATCATGCCCAACATCC; 3′ ATTTGTGAGCCAGGGCATTG
Resource information
  A portion of this plasmid was derived from a plasmid made by: Prof. Dr. A. Radu Aricescu (pHLsec)
Terms and licenses: Academic/Nonprofit Terms; Industry Terms: Not Available to Industry
Depositor comments: Cloning note: For cloning information, please refer to Figure S1 of the manuscript associated with this plasmid. Mutagenesis note: Quikchange mutagenesis does not work efficiently on this family of plasmids. Citation for pHLsec from which this plasmid is derived: A time- and cost-efficient system for high-level protein production in mammalian cells A. R. Aricescu, W. Lu and E. Y. Jones Acta Cryst. D62:1243-1250 (2006) PMID:17001101 doi:10.1107/S0907444906029799
How to cite: pHLmMBP-6 was a gift from Luca Jovine (Addgene plasmid # 72346 ; http://n2t.net/addgene:72346 ; RRID:Addgene_72346)
