>Addgene plasmid #72346 | pHLmMBP-6 | depositor partial sequence | sequence record 134654 | Sequenced region 5'-GCTGGTTGTTGTGCTGTCTCATC 3'-ATTTGTGAGCCAGGGCATTG
ATGAAAACTGAAGAAGGTAAACTGGTAATCTGGATTAACGGCGATAAAGGCTATAACGGTCTCGCTGAAG
TCGGTAAGAAATTCGAGAAAGATACCGGAATTAAAGTCACCGTTGAGCATCCCGATAAACTGGAAGAGAA
ATTCCCACAGGTTGCGGCAACTGGCGATGGCCCTGACATTATCTTCTGGGCACACGACCGCTTTGGTGGC
TACGCTCAATCTGGCCTGTTGGCTGAAATCACCCCGGCCGCAGCGTTCCAGGACAAGCTGTATCCGTTTA
CCTGGGATGCCGTGCGCTACAACGGCAAGCTGATTGCTTACCCGATCGCTGTTGAAGCGTTGTCCCTGAT
TTATAACAAGGATCTGCTGCCGAACCCGCCAAAAACCTGGGAAGAGATCCCGGCGCTGGATAAAGAACTG
AAAGCGAAAGGTAAGAGCGCGCTGATGTTCAACCTGCAAGAACCGTACTTCACCTGGCCGCTGATTGCTG
CTGACGGGGGTTATGCGTTCAAGTATGCAGCCGGAAAGTACGACATTAAAGACGTGGGCGTGGATAACGC
TGGCGCGAAAGCGGGTCTGACCTTCCTGGTTGACCTGATTAAAAACAAACACATGAATGCAGACACCGAT
TACTCCATCGCAGAACATGCCTTTAATCATGGCGAAACAGCGATGACCATCAACGGCCCGTGGGCATGGT
CCAACATCGACACCAGCGCAGTGAATTATGGTGTAACGGTGCTGCCGACCTTCAAGGGTCAACCATCCAA
ACCGTTCGTTGGCGTGCTGAGCGCAGGTATTAACGCCGCCAGTCCGAACAAAGAGCTGGCAAAAGAGTTC
CTCGAAAACTACCTGCTGACTGATGAAGGTCTGGAAGCGGTTAATAAAGACAAACCGCTGGGTGCCGTAG
CGCTGAAGTCTTACGAGGAAGAGTTGGTGAAAGATCCACGTGTTGCCGCCACAATGGAAAACGCCCAGAA
AGGTGAAATCATGCCCAACATCCCGCAGATGTCCGCTTTCTGGTATGCCGTGCGCACTGCGGTGATTAAC
GCCGCCAGCGGTCGTCAGACTGTCGATGCAGCCCTGGCAGCCGCGCAGACTAATGCGGCCGCCGCGAGCT
CGGCTAGCCTCGAGCACCATCACCATCACCATTGATAAACGCGTTTAATTAACCCCGGGTGGAGCCACCC
CCAGTTCGAGAAGTGATAAGATGATCAAGGATATCCCTACGACGTGCCCGACTACGCCTGATAA
