>Addgene plasmid #72346 | pHLmMBP-6 | addgene partial sequence | sequence record 137624 | pCAG-F 5'-GCAACGTGCTGGTTATTGTG-3'
AAGAATTGCGGCCGTCTCAGGCCGAATTCGCCACCATGAAAACTGAAGAAGGTAAACTGGTAATCTGGAT
TAACGGCGATAAAGGCTATAACGGTCTCGCTGAAGTCGGTAAGAAATTCGAGAAAGATACCGGAATTAAA
GTCACCGTTGAGCATCCCGATAAACTGGAAGAGAAATTCCCACAGGTTGCGGCAACTGGCGATGGCCCTG
ACATTATCTTCTGGGCACACGACCGCTTTGGTGGCTACGCTCAATCTGGCCTGTTGGCTGAAATCACCCC
GGCCGCAGCGTTCCAGGACAAGCTGTATCCGTTTACCTGGGATGCCGTGCGCTACAACGGCAAGCTGATT
GCTTACCCGATCGCTGTTGAAGCGTTGTCCCTGATTTATAACAAGGATCTGCTGCCGAACCCGCCAAAAA
CCTGGGAAGAGATCCCGGCGCTGGATAAAGAACTGAAAGCGAAAGGTAAGAGCGCGCTGATGTTCAACCT
GCAAGAACCGTACTTCACCTGGCCGCTGATTGCTGCTGACGGGGGTTATGCGTTCAAGTATGCAGCCGGA
AAGTACGACATTAAAGACGTGGGCGTGGATAACGCTGGCGCGAAAGCGGGTCTGACCTTCCTGGTTGACC
TGATTAAAAACAAACACATGAATGCAGACACCGATTACTCCATCGCAGAACATGCCTTTAATCATGGCGA
AACAGCGATGACCATCAACGGCCCGTGGGCATGGTCCAACATCGACACCAGCGCAGTGAATTATGGTGTA
ACGGTGCTGCCGACCTTCAAGGGTCAACCATCCAAACCGTTCGTTGGCGTGCTGAGCGCAGGTATTAACG
CCGCCAGTCCGAACAAAGAGCTGGCAAAAGAGTTCCTCGAAAACTACCTGCTGACTGATGAAGGTCTGGA
AGCGGTTAATAAAGACAAACCGCTGGGTGCCGTAGCGCTGAAGTCTTACGAGGAAGAGTTGGTGAAAGAT
CC
