>Addgene plasmid #72346 | pHLmMBP-6 | addgene partial sequence | sequence record 137625 | rb_glob_PA_term-R 5'-CCCATATGTCCTTCCGAGTG-3'
TCCAACACACTATTGCAATGAAAATAAATTTCCTTTATTAGCCAGAAGTCAGATGCTCAAGGGGCTTCAT
GATGTCCCCATAATTTTTGGCAGAGGGAAAAAGATCTCAGTGGTATTTGTGAGCCAGGGCATTGGCCACA
CCAGCCACCACCTTCTGATAGGCAGCCTGCACCTGAGGAGTGAATTATCGCGATACTAGTTCTAGATTAT
CAGGCGTAGTCGGGCACGTCGTAGGGATATCCTTGATCATCTTATCACTTCTCGAACTGGGGGTGGCTCC
ACCCGGGGTTAATTAAACGCGTTTATCAATGGTGATGGTGATGGTGCTCGAGGCTAGCCGAGCTCGCGGC
GGCCGCATTAGTCTGCGCGGCTGCCAGGGCTGCATCGACAGTCTGACGACCGCTGGCGGCGTTAATCACC
GCAGTGCGCACGGCATACCAGAAAGCGGACATCTGCGGGATGTTGGGCATGATTTCACCTTTCTGGGCGT
TTTCCATTGTGGCGGCAACACGTGGATCTTTCACCAACTCTTCCTCGTAAGACTTCAGCGCTACGGCACC
CAGCGGTTTGTCTTTATTAACCGCTTCCAGACCTTCATCAGTCAGCAGGTAGTTTTCGAGGAACTCTTTT
GCCAGCTCTTTGTTCGGACTGGCGGCGTTAATACCTGCGCTCAGCACGCCAACGAACGGTTTGGATGGTT
GACCCTTGAAGGTCGGCAGCACCGTTACACCATAATTCACTGCGCTGGTGTCGATGTTGGACCATGCCCA
CGGGCCGTTGATGGTCATCGCTGTTTCGCCATGATTAAAGGCATGTTCTGCGATGGAGTAATCGGTGTCT
GCATTCATGTGTTTGTTTTTAATCAGGTCAACCAGGAAGGTCAGACCCGCTTTCGCGCCAGCGTTATCCA
CGCCCACGTCTTTAATGTCGTACTTTCCGGCTGCATACTTGAACGCATAACCC
